Addgene plasmid #209640: pPicZ:mTREK-1_cryst_I110D
Purpose: P. pastoris expression vector. It will generate the mouse TREK-1 channel (21-322, I110D) fused to a C-terminal GFP
Depositing lab: Dan Minor. Depositing organization: University of California, San Francisco (UCSF). Publication: Polynuclear Ruthenium Amines Inhibit K(2P) Channels via a "Finger in the Dam" Mechanism. Pope L, Lolicato M, Minor DL Jr. Cell Chem Biol. 2020 May 21;27(5):511-524.e4. doi: 10.1016/j.chembiol.2020.01.011. Epub 2020 Feb 13. PubMed 32059793.
Backbone
  Vector backbone: pPicZ
  Vector type: Yeast Expression
Growth in bacteria
  Bacterial resistance: Bleocin (Zeocin), 50 μg/mL
  Growth temperature: 37°C
  Growth strain: DH5alpha
  Copy number: High Copy
Gene/Insert
  Gene/Insert name: Potassium channel subfamily K member 2 (KCNK2, TREK-1) I110D mutant
  Species: M. musculus (mouse)
  Mutation: aa 21-322, K84R, Q85E, T86K, I88L, A89R, Q90A, A92P, N95S, S96D, T97Q, N119A, S300A, E306A, I110D
  Tag / fusion protein: SNS- 3C_cleavage_site-TAAA-GFP (C terminal on insert)
  Cloning method: Restriction Enzyme; 5′ cloning site XhoI (not destroyed); 3′ cloning site EcoRI (destroyed during cloning)
  Sequencing primers: 5′ AOX5; 3′ AOX3
Terms and licenses: Academic/Nonprofit Terms; Industry Terms: Not Available to Industry
How to cite: pPicZ:mTREK-1_cryst_I110D was a gift from Dan Minor (Addgene plasmid # 209640 ; http://n2t.net/addgene:209640 ; RRID:Addgene_209640)
