[The description below was written by a language model from this plasmid's Addgene catalogue record and pLannotate feature annotations shown in this document.]
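Description:
pPicZ:mTREK-1_cryst_I110D is a yeast expression plasmid of about 5 kb built on the pPicZ backbone for producing a crystallisation-grade mouse TREK-1 (KCNK2) potassium channel in Pichia pastoris. It is propagated in E. coli from a high-copy ColE1/pUC-type origin. A single Sh ble (BleoR) gene provides Zeocin selection in both hosts: it sits behind tandem TEF1 and EM7 promoters, which drive it in yeast and bacteria respectively, and is followed by the CYC1 terminator. No yeast replication origin is annotated, consistent with the usual use of pPicZ-type vectors as integrating plasmids, although the record does not describe how it is introduced into the host.

The expression cassette places the insert between the methanol-inducible AOX1 promoter and the AOX1 terminator. The insert encodes a truncated channel (residues 21–322) carrying a cluster of substitutions between residues 84 and 97, together with N119A, S300A and E306A. These make up the "cryst" background, to which the I110D point mutation is added. The C-terminus is joined through a short linker containing a 3C protease cleavage site to GFP, annotated as mEGFP in the sequence. Partial His-tag matches are annotated downstream of GFP, suggesting a polyhistidine tag, though the catalogue fields do not list one. The GFP fusion can serve to monitor expression and to help purify the protein, and the 3C site permits the fusion partner to be cleaved off afterwards. According to the record, the construct is intended for methanol-induced production of the I110D mutant channel, in the context of work on K2P channel inhibition by polynuclear ruthenium amines.
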