Features (pLannotate 1.2.2; 12 found; start..end, strand, type, name):
      2..937     +  promoter       AOX1 promoter: Pichia pastoris AOX1; inducible promoter, regulated by methanol
    943..1866    +  CDS            Kcnk2 (fragment): KCNK2_MOUSE - Experimental evidence at protein level: Swiss-Prot protein existence level 1. Ion channel that contributes to passive transmembrane potassium transport. Reversibly converts between a voltage-insensitive potassium leak channel and a voltage-dependent outward rectifying potassium channel in a phosphorylation-dependent manner. In astrocytes, forms mostly heterodimeric potassium channels with KCNK1, with only a minor proportion of functional channels containing homodimeric KCNK2 (PubMed:24496152). In astrocytes, the heterodimer formed by KCNK1 and KCNK2 is required for rapid glutamat
   1912..2625    +  CDS            mEGFP: mEGFP is a basic (constitutively fluorescent) green fluorescent protein published in 2002, derived from Aequorea victoria. It has moderate acid sensitivity.
   2638..2654    +  CDS            6xHis (fragment): 6xHis affinity tag
   2723..2740    +  CDS            capTEV™ (fragment): composite tag for in vivo biotinylation, TEV protease cleavage, and 6xHis tagging
   2751..2816    +  CDS            AOX1 (fragment): ALOX1_KOMPC - Experimental evidence at protein level: Swiss-Prot protein existence level 1. Major isoform of alcohol oxidase, which catalyzes the oxidation of methanol to formaldehyde and hydrogen peroxide, the first step in the methanol utilization pathway of methylotrophic yeasts. From Komagataella phaffii (strain ATCC 76273 / CBS 7435 / CECT 11047 / NRRL Y-11430 / Wegner 21-1) (Yeast) (Pichia pastoris).
   2820..3066    +  terminator     AOX1 terminator: Pichia pastoris AOX1; transcription terminator for AOX1
   3087..3493    +  promoter       TEF1 promoter: S. cerevisiae TEF1; promoter for EF-1α
   3500..3547    +  promoter       EM7 promoter: synthetic bacterial promoter&nbsp
   3566..3940    +  CDS            BleoR: antibiotic-binding protein; Sh ble from Streptoalloteichus hindustanus; confers resistance to bleomycin, phleomycin, and Zeocin™
   4006..4253    +  terminator     CYC1 terminator: S. cerevisiae CYC1; transcription terminator for CYC1
   4328..4916    -  rep_origin     ori: high-copy-number ColE1/pMB1/pBR322/pUC origin of replication
>Addgene plasmid #209640 | pPicZ:mTREK-1_cryst_I110D | addgene full sequence | sequence record 417096 | Addgene NGS Result
AGATCTAACATCCAAAGACGAAAGGTTGAATGAAACCTTTTTGCCATCCGACATCCACAGGTCCATTCTC
ACACATAAGTGCCAAACGCAACAGGAGGGGATACACTAGCAGCAGACCGTTGCAAACGCAGGACCTCCAC
TCCTCTTCTCCTCAACACCCACTTTTGCCATCGAAAAACCAGCCCAGTTATTGGGCTTGATTGGAGCTCG
CTCATTCCAATTCCTTCTATTAGGCTACTAACACCATGACTTTATTAGCCTGTCTATCCTGGCCCCCCTG
GCGAGGTTCATGTTTGTTTATTTCCGAATGCAACAAGCTCCGCATTACACCCGAACATCACTCCAGATGA
GGGCTTTCTGAGTGTGGGGTCAAATAGTTTCATGTTCCCCAAATGGCCCAAAACTGACAGTTTAAACGCT
GTCTTGGAACCTAATATGACAAAAGCGTGATCTCATCCAAGATGAACTAAGTTTGGTTCGTTGAAATGCT
AACGGCCAGTTGGTCAAAAAGAAACTTCCAAAAGTCGGCATACCGTTTGTCTTGTTTGGTATTGATTGAC
GAATGCTCAAAAATAATCTCATTAATGCTTAGCGCAGTCTCTCTATCGCTTCTGAACCCCGGTGCACCTG
TGCCGAAACGCAAATGGGGAAACACCCGCTTTTTGGATGATTATGCATTGTCTCCACATTGTATGCTTCC
AAGATTCTGGTGGGAATACTGCTGATAGCCTAACGTTCATGATCAAAATTTAACTGTTCTAACCCCTACT
TGACAGCAATATATAAACAGAAGGAAGCTGCCCTGTCTTAAACCTTTTTTTTTATCATCATTATTAGCTT
ACTTTCATAATTGCGACTGGTTCCAATTGACAAGCTTTTGATTTTAACGACTTTTAACGACAACTTGAGA
AGATCAAAAAACAACTAATTATTCGAAGCTAGCCTCGAGCCACCATGTCATTCTCCTCAAAACCCACCGT
GCTTGCTTCCCGGGTGGAGAGTGACTCGGCCATTAATGTTATGAAATGGAAGACGGTCTCCACGATTTTC
CTGGTGGTCGTCCTCTACCTGATCATCGGAGCCACGGTGTTCAAGGCATTGGAGCAGCCTCAGGAGATTT
CCCAGAGGACCACCATTGTGATCCAGAGGGAGAAGTTCTTACGCGCGCATCCCTGCGTCAGCGACCAGGA
GCTGGACGAACTCATCCAGCAAATAGTGGCAGCAGATAACGCAGGAATTATCCCCTTAGGAGCCAGCTCC
AATCAAGTTAGTCACTGGGACCTCGGAAGCTCTTTCTTCTTTGCTGGTACTGTTATCACAACCATAGGAT
TTGGAAACATCTCCCCACGAACTGAAGGTGGAAAAATATTCTGCATCATCTATGCCTTGCTGGGAATTCC
CCTCTTTGGCTTTCTACTGGCTGGGGTTGGTGATCAGCTAGGAACTATATTTGGAAAAGGAATTGCCAAA
GTGGAAGACACATTTATTAAGTGGAATGTTAGTCAGACGAAGATTCGTATCATCTCCACCATCATCTTCA
TCCTGTTTGGCTGTGTCCTCTTTGTGGCTCTCCCTGCGGTCATATTCAAGCACATAGAAGGCTGGAGCGC
CCTGGACGCTATCTATTTTGTGGTTATCACTCTGACGACCATTGGATTTGGAGACTACGTGGCAGGTGGA
TCAGACATTGAATATCTGGACTTCTACAAGCCTGTGGTGTGGTTCTGGATCCTCGTTGGGCTGGCCTACT
TTGCAGCTGTTCTGAGCATGATTGGGGACTGGCTACGGGTGATCGCTAAGAAGACGAAGGAAGCGGTGGG
AGAGTTCAGAGCGCATGCCGCTGAGTGGACAGCCAATGTCACTTCCAATTCTTTGGAAGTTTTGTTTCAA
GGTCCAACTGCTGCCGCCGCTGTGAGCAAGGGCGAGGAGCTGTTCACCGGGGTGGTGCCCATCCTGGTCG
AGCTGGACGGCGACGTAAACGGCCACAAGTTCAGCGTGTCCGGCGAGGGCGAGGGCGATGCCACCTACGG
CAAGCTGACCCTGAAGTTCATCTGCACCACCGGCAAGCTGCCCGTGCCCTGGCCCACCCTCGTGACCACC
CTGACCTACGGCGTGCAGTGCTTCAGCCGCTACCCCGACCACATGAAGCAGCACGACTTCTTCAAGTCCG
CCATGCCCGAAGGCTACGTCCAGGAGCGCACCATCTTCTTCAAGGACGACGGCAACTACAAGACCCGCGC
CGAGGTGAAGTTCGAGGGCGACACCCTGGTGAACCGCATCGAGCTGAAGGGCATCGACTTCAAGGAGGAC
GGCAACATCCTGGGGCACAAGCTGGAGTACAACTACAACAGCCACAACGTCTATATCATGGCCGACAAGC
AGAAGAACGGCATCAAGGTGAACTTCAAGATCCGCCACAACATCGAGGACGGCAGCGTGCAGCTCGCCGA
CCACTACCAGCAGAACACCCCCATCGGCGACGGCCCCGTGCTGCTGCCCGACAACCACTACCTGAGCACC
CAGTCCAAGCTGAGCAAAGACCCCAACGAGAAGCGCGATCACATGGTCCTGCTGGAGTTCGTGACCGCCG
CCGGGATCACTCTCGGCATGGACGAGCTGTACAAGTCCGGAGGTGGTCACCATCACCATCACCACCATCA
CCATCACTAATAGTCTAGAACAAAAACTCATCTCAGAAGAGGATCTGAATAGCGCCGTCGACCATCATCA
TCATCATCATTGAGTTTGTAGCCTTAGACATGACTGTTCCTCAGTTCAAGTTGGGCACTTACGAGAAGAC
CGGTCTTGCTAGATTCTAATCAAGAGGATGTCAGAATGCCATTTGCCTGAGAGATGCAGGCTTCATTTTT
GATACTTTTTTATTTGTAACCTATATAGTATAGGATTTTTTTTGTCATTTTGTTTCTTCTCGTACGAGCT
TGCTCCTGATCAGCCTATCTCGCAGCTGATGAATATCTTGTGGTAGGGGTTTGGGAAAATCATTCGAGTT
TGATGTTTTTCTTGGTATTTCCCACTCCTCTTCAGAGTACAGAAGATTAAGTGAGACCTTCGTTTGTGCG
GATCTCCCACACACCATAGCTTCAAAATGTTTCTACTCCTTTTTTACTCTTCCAGATTTTCTCGGACTCC
GCGCATCGCCGTACCACTTCAAAACACCCAAGCACAGCATACTAAATTTCCCCTCTTTCTTCCTCTAGGG
TGTCGTTAATTACCCGTACTAAAGGTTTGGAAAAGAAAAAAGAGACCGCCTCGTTTCTTTTTCTTCGTCG
AAAAAGGCAATAAAAATTTTTATCACGTTTCTTTTTCTTGAAAATTTTTTTTTTGATTTTTTTCTCTTTC
GATGACCTCCCATTGATATTTAAGTTAATAAACGGTCTTCAATTTCTCAAGTTTCAGTTTCATTTTTCTT
GTTCTATTACAACTTTTTTTACTTCTTGCTCATTAGAAAGAAAGCATAGCAATCTAATCTAAGGGCGGTG
TTGACAATTAATCATCGGCATAGTATATCGGCATAGTATAATACGACAAGGTGAGGAACTAAACCATGGC
CAAGTTGACCAGTGCCGTTCCGGTGCTCACCGCGCGCGACGTCGCCGGAGCGGTCGAGTTCTGGACCGAC
CGGCTCGGGTTCTCCCGGGACTTCGTGGAGGACGACTTCGCCGGTGTGGTCCGGGACGACGTGACCCTGT
TCATCAGCGCGGTCCAGGACCAGGTGGTGCCGGACAACACCCTGGCCTGGGTGTGGGTGCGCGGCCTGGA
CGAGCTGTACGCCGAGTGGTCGGAGGTCGTGTCCACGAACTTCCGGGACGCCTCCGGGCCGGCCATGACC
GAGATCGGCGAGCAGCCGTGGGGGCGGGAGTTCGCCCTGCGCGACCCGGCCGGCAACTGCGTGCACTTCG
TGGCCGAGGAGCAGGACTGACACGTCCGACGCGGCCCGACGGGTCCGAGGCCTCGGAGATCCGTCCCCCT
TTTCCTTTGTCGATATCATGTAATTAGTTATGTCACGCTTACATTCACGCCCTCCCCCCACATCCGCTCT
AACCGAAAAGGAAGGAGTTAGACAACCTGAAGTCTAGGTCCCTATTTATTTTTTTATAGTTATGTTAGTA
TTAAGAACGTTATTTATATTTCAAATTTTTCTTTTTTTTCTGTACAGACGCGTGTACGCATGTAACATTA
TACTGAAAACCTTGCTTGAGAAGGTTTTGGGACGCTCGAAGGCTTTAATTTGCAAGCTGGAGACCAACAT
GTGAGCAAAAGGCCAGCAAAAGGCCAGGAACCGTAAAAAGGCCGCGTTGCTGGCGTTTTTCCATAGGCTC
CGCCCCCCTGACGAGCATCACAAAAATCGACGCTCAAGTCAGAGGTGGCGAAACCCGACAGGACTATAAA
GATACCAGGCGTTTCCCCCTGGAAGCTCCCTCGTGCGCTCTCCTGTTCCGACCCTGCCGCTTACCGGATA
CCTGTCCGCCTTTCTCCCTTCGGGAAGCGTGGCGCTTTCTCATAGCTCACGCTGTAGGTATCTCAGTTCG
GTGTAGGTCGTTCGCTCCAAGCTGGGCTGTGTGCACGAACCCCCCGTTCAGCCCGACCGCTGCGCCTTAT
CCGGTAACTATCGTCTTGAGTCCAACCCGGTAAGACACGACTTATCGCCACTGGCAGCAGCCACTGGTAA
CAGGATTAGCAGAGCGAGGTATGTAGGCGGTGCTACAGAGTTCTTGAAGTGGTGGCCTAACTACGGCTAC
ACTAGAAGAACAGTATTTGGTATCTGCGCTCTGCTGAAGCCAGTTACCTTCGGAAAAAGAGTTAGTAGCT
CTTGATCCGGCAAACAAACCACCGCTGGTAGCGGTGGTTTTTTTGTTTGCAAGCAGCAGATTACGCGCAG
AAAAAAAGGATCTCAAGAAGATCCTTTGATCTTTTCTACGGGGTCTGACGCTCAGTGGAACGAAAACTCA
CGTTAAGGGATTTTGGTCATGAGATC
